Addgene plasmid #197337: hOlig1-myc/pCDNA3.1
Purpose: Mammalian expression of an epitope-tagged hOLIG1
Depositing lab: Charles Stiles. Depositing organization: Dana-Farber Cancer Institute.
Backbone
  Vector backbone: pcDNA3.1
  Vector type: Mammalian Expression
Growth in bacteria
  Bacterial resistance: Ampicillin, 100 μg/mL
  Growth temperature: 37°C
  Growth strain: DH5alpha
  Copy number: Unknown
Gene/Insert
  Gene/Insert name: OLIG1(pSM1-3)
  Species: H. sapiens (human)
  Entrez Gene: OLIG1 (a.k.a. BHLHB6, BHLHE21)
  Tag / fusion protein: Myc-his (C terminal on insert)
  Cloning method: Unknown
Terms and licenses: Academic/Nonprofit Terms; Industry Terms: Not Available to Industry
Depositor comments: This is a validated antigen plasmid of Anti-Olig1 [N149/25.1R].
How to cite: hOlig1-myc/pCDNA3.1 was a gift from Charles Stiles (Addgene plasmid # 197337 ; http://n2t.net/addgene:197337 ; RRID:Addgene_197337)
