[The description below was written by a language model from this plasmid's Addgene catalogue record and pLannotate feature annotations shown in this document.]
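Description:
hOlig1-myc/pCDNA3.1 is a mammalian expression plasmid of about 6.3 kb, built on the pcDNA3.1 backbone, that produces epitope-tagged human OLIG1. OLIG1 is a basic helix-loop-helix transcription factor (also known as BHLHB6 or BHLHE21) that promotes the formation and maturation of oligodendrocytes. The plasmid is propagated in E. coli through a high-copy ColE1/pUC-type origin and selected with ampicillin via the β-lactamase gene and its own promoter. An f1 origin is also present and would allow single-stranded DNA production.

The human cytomegalovirus immediate-early enhancer and promoter drive the OLIG1 coding sequence, and a bovine growth hormone polyadenylation signal terminates the transcript. A T7 promoter lies between the CMV promoter and the insert and can be used for in vitro transcription or as a sequencing primer site. The catalogue entry records a C-terminal Myc-His tag on the insert. The feature table does not annotate this tag separately, although there is unannotated sequence between the end of the OLIG1 match and the poly(A) signal where such a tag would sit. A second cassette consists of the SV40 enhancer/early promoter, the neomycin phosphotransferase gene and an SV40 poly(A) signal, and it permits G418 selection of stably transfected mammalian cells. Several short annotated fragments (an HIV-1 LTR piece, ble, lacI, bom and the lac promoter/operator region) look like backbone remnants or chance similarity matches rather than functional parts of the design.

The depositor notes that the plasmid serves as a validated antigen source for an anti-Olig1 monoclonal antibody. This makes it useful as a positive control when testing antibody specificity in transfected cells, as well as for general overexpression of tagged OLIG1.
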