Features (pLannotate 1.2.2; 20 found; start..end, strand, type, name):
      4..37      +  LTR            5' LTR (truncated) (fragment): truncated 5' long terminal repeat (LTR) from HIV-1
     53..71      +  promoter       T7 promoter: promoter for bacteriophage T7 RNA polymerase
    101..865     +  CDS            OLIG1 (fragment): OLIG1_HUMAN - Also known as BHLHB6, BHLHE21. Experimental evidence at protein level: Swiss-Prot protein existence level 1. Promotes formation and maturation of oligodendrocytes, especially within the brain. Cooperates with OLIG2 to establish the pMN domain of the embryonic neural tube (By similarity). From Homo sapiens (Human).
   1041..1265    +  polyA_signal   bGH poly(A) signal: bovine growth hormone polyadenylation signal
   1269..1290    +  promoter       SV40 promoter (fragment): SV40 enhancer and early promoter
   1311..1739    +  rep_origin     f1 ori (sequence partly withheld): f1 bacteriophage origin of replication; arrow indicates direction of (+) strand synthesis
   1753..2082    +  promoter       SV40 promoter: SV40 enhancer and early promoter
   2149..2940    +  CDS            neo: KKA2_KLEPN - Also known as kan, nptII. Experimental evidence at protein level: Swiss-Prot protein existence level 1. Resistance to kanamycin, neomycin, paromomycin, ribostamycin, butirosin and gentamicin B. From Klebsiella pneumoniae.
   2966..3124    +  CDS            ble (fragment): BLE_KLEPN - Experimental evidence at protein level: Swiss-Prot protein existence level 1. Binding protein with a strong affinity to the bleomycin family of antibiotics. Binds to CL990; an antimitotic-antibiotic compound. From Klebsiella pneumoniae.
   3119..3240    +  polyA_signal   SV40 poly(A) signal: SV40 polyadenylation signal
   3313..3329    -  protein_bind   lac operator: The lac repressor binds to the lac operator to inhibit transcription in E. coli. This inhibition can be relieved by adding lactose or isopropyl-β-D-thiogalactopyranoside (IPTG). lac repressor encoded by lacI
   3337..3367    -  promoter       lac promoter: promoter for the E. coli lac operon
   3382..3403    -  protein_bind   CAP binding site: CAP binding activates transcription in the presence of cAMP. E. coli catabolite activator protein
   3416..3508    -  CDS            lacI (fragment): lac repressor; lacI; The lac repressor binds to the lac operator to inhibit transcription in E. coli. This inhibition can be relieved by adding lactose or isopropyl-β-D-thiogalactopyranoside (IPTG).
   3691..4279    -  rep_origin     ori: high-copy-number ColE1/pMB1/pBR322/pUC origin of replication
   4450..5310    -  CDS            AmpR: β-lactamase; bla; confers resistance to ampicillin, carbenicillin, and related antibiotics
   5311..5415    -  promoter       AmpR promoter: bla
   5474..5526    -  misc_feature   bom (fragment): basis of mobility region from pBR322
   5681..6060    +  enhancer       CMV enhancer: human cytomegalovirus immediate early enhancer
   6061..8       +  promoter       CMV promoter (across the origin): human cytomegalovirus (CMV) immediate early promoter
>Addgene plasmid #197337 | hOlig1-myc/pCDNA3.1 | addgene full sequence | sequence record 388452 | Addgene NGS Result
GCAGAGCTCTCTGGCTAACTAGAGAACCCACTGCTTACTGGCTTATCGAAATTAATACGACTCACTATAG
GGAGACCCAAGCTGGCTAGTTAAGCTTAATATGCTGCGGCCACAGCGGCCCGGAGACTTGCAGCTCGGGG
CCTCCCTCTACGAGCTGGTGGGCTACAGGCAGCCGCCCTCCTCCTCCTCCTCCTCCACCTCCTCCACCTC
CTCCACTTCCTCCTCCTCCACGACGGCCCCCCTCCTCCCCAAGGCTGCGCGCGAGAAGCCGGAGGCGCCG
GCCGAGCCTCCAGGCCCCGGGCCCGGGTCAGGCGCGCACCCGGGCGGCAGCGCCCGGCCGGACGCCAAGG
AGGAGCAGCAGCAGCAGCTGCGGCGCAAGATCAACAGCCGCGAGCGGAAGCGCATGCAGGACCTGAACCT
GGCCATGGACGCCCTGCGCGAGGTCATCCTGCCCTACTCAGCGGCGCACTGCCAGGGCGCGCCCGGCCGC
AAGCTCTCCAAGATAGCCACGCTGCTGCTCGCCCGCAACTACATCCTACTGCTGGGCAGCTCGCTGCAGG
AGCTGCGCCGCGCGCTGGGCGAGGGCGCCGGGCCCGCCGCGCCGCGCCTGCTGCTGGCCGGGCTGCCCCT
GCTCGCCGCCGCGCCCGGCTCCGTGTTGCTGGCGCCCGGCGCCGTAGGACCCCCCGACGCGCTGCGCCCC
GCCAAGTACCTGTCGCTGGCGCTGGACGAGCCGCCGTGCGGCCAGTTCGCTCTCCCCGGCGGCGGCGCAG
GCGGCCCCGGCCTCTGCACCTGCGCCGTGTGCAAGTTCCCGCACCTGGTCCCGGCCAGCCTGGGCCTGGC
CGCCGTGCAGGCGCAATTCTCCAAGAATGGATCCACTAGTCCAGTGTGGTGGAATTCTGCAGATATCCAG
CACAGTGGCGGCCGCTCGAGTCTAGAGGGCCCGCGGTTCGAACAAAAACTCATCTCAGAAGAGGATCTGA
ATATGCATACCGGTCATCATCACCATCACCATTGAGTTTAAACCCGCTGATCAGCCTCGACTGTGCCTTC
TAGTTGCCAGCCATCTGTTGTTTGCCCCTCCCCCGTGCCTTCCTTGACCCTGGAAGGTGCCACTCCCACT
GTCCTTTCCTAATAAAATGAGGAAATTGCATCGCATTGTCTGAGTAGGTGTCATTCTATTCTGGGGGGTG
GGGTGGGGCAGGACAGCAAGGGGGAGGATTGGGAAGACAATAGCAGGCATGCTGGGGATGCGGTGGGCTC
TATGGCTTCTGAGGCGGAAAGAACCAGCTGGGGCTCTAGGGGGTATCCCC
[124 nt withheld, positions 1311-1434]
C
[91 nt withheld, positions 1436-1526]
A
[49 nt withheld, positions 1528-1576]
CCTTTGACGTTGGAGTCCACGTTCTTT
[37 nt withheld, positions 1604-1640]
ACCCTATCTCGGTCTATTCTTTTGATTTATAAGGGATTTTGCCGATTTCGGCCTATTGGTTAAAAAATGA
GCTGATTTAACAAAAATTTAACGCGAATTAATTCTGTGGAATGTGTGTCAGTTAGGGTGTGGAAAGTCCC
CAGGCTCCCCAGCAGGCAGAAGTATGCAAAGCATGCATCTCAATTAGTCAGCAACCAGGTGTGGAAAGTC
CCCAGGCTCCCCAGCAGGCAGAAGTATGCAAAGCATGCATCTCAATTAGTCAGCAACCATAGTCCCGCCC
CTAACTCCGCCCATCCCGCCCCTAACTCCGCCCAGTTCCGCCCATTCTCCGCCCCATGGCTGACTAATTT
TTTTTATTTATGCAGAGGCCGAGGCCGCCTCTGCCTCTGAGCTATTCCAGAAGTAGTGAGGAGGCTTTTT
TGGAGGCCTAGGCTTTTGCAAAAAGCTCCCGGGAGCTTGTATATCCATTTTCGGATCTGATCAAGAGACA
GGATGAGGATCGTTTCGCATGATTGAACAAGATGGATTGCACGCAGGTTCTCCGGCCGCTTGGGTGGAGA
GGCTATTCGGCTATGACTGGGCACAACAGACAATCGGCTGCTCTGATGCCGCCGTGTTCCGGCTGTCAGC
GCAGGGGCGCCCGGTTCTTTTTGTCAAGACCGACCTGTCCGGTGCCCTGAATGAACTGCAGGACGAGGCA
GCGCGGCTATCGTGGCTGGCCACGACGGGCGTTCCTTGCGCAGCTGTGCTCGACGTTGTCACTGAAGCGG
GAAGGGACTGGCTGCTATTGGGCGAAGTGCCGGGGCAGGATCTCCTGTCATCTCACCTTGCTCCTGCCGA
GAAAGTATCCATCATGGCTGATGCAATGCGGCGGCTGCATACGCTTGATCCGGCTACCTGCCCATTCGAC
CACCAAGCGAAACATCGCATCGAGCGAGCACGTACTCGGATGGAAGCCGGTCTTGTCGATCAGGATGATC
TGGACGAAGAGCATCAGGGGCTCGCGCCAGCCGAACTGTTCGCCAGGCTCAAGGCGCGCATGCCCGACGG
CGAGGATCTCGTCGTGACCCATGGCGATGCCTGCTTGCCGAATATCATGGTGGAAAATGGCCGCTTTTCT
GGATTCATCGACTGTGGCCGGCTGGGTGTGGCGGACCGCTATCAGGACATAGCGTTGGCTACCCGTGATA
TTGCTGAAGAGCTTGGCGGCGAATGGGCTGACCGCTTCCTCGTGCTTTACGGTATCGCCGCTCCCGATTC
GCAGCGCATCGCCTTCTATCGCCTTCTTGACGAGTTCTTCTGAGCGGGACTCTGGGGTTCGCGAAATGAC
CGACCAAGCGACGCCCAACCTGCCATCACGAGATTTCGATTCCACCGCCGCCTTCTATGAAAGGTTGGGC
TTCGGAATCGTTTTCCGGGACGCCGGCTGGATGATCCTCCAGCGCGGGGATCTCATGCTGGAGTTCTTCG
CCCACCCCAACTTGTTTATTGCAGCTTATAATGGTTACAAATAAAGCAATAGCATCACAAATTTCACAAA
TAAAGCATTTTTTTCACTGCATTCTAGTTGTGGTTTGTCCAAACTCATCAATGTATCTTATCATGTCTGT
ATACCGTCGACCTCTAGCTAGAGCTTGGCGTAATCATGGTCATAGCTGTTTCCTGTGTGAAATTGTTATC
CGCTCACAATTCCACACAACATACGAGCCGGAAGCATAAAGTGTAAAGCCTGGGGTGCCTAATGAGTGAG
CTAACTCACATTAATTGCGTTGCGCTCACTGCCCGCTTTCCAGTCGGGAAACCTGTCGTGCCAGCTGCAT
TAATGAATCGGCCAACGCGCGGGGAGAGGCGGTTTGCGTATTGGGCGCTCTTCCGCTTCCTCGCTCACTG
ACTCGCTGCGCTCGGTCGTTCGGCTGCGGCGAGCGGTATCAGCTCACTCAAAGGCGGTAATACGGTTATC
CACAGAATCAGGGGATAACGCAGGAAAGAACATGTGAGCAAAAGGCCAGCAAAAGGCCAGGAACCGTAAA
AAGGCCGCGTTGCTGGCGTTTTTCCATAGGCTCCGCCCCCCTGACGAGCATCACAAAAATCGACGCTCAA
GTCAGAGGTGGCGAAACCCGACAGGACTATAAAGATACCAGGCGTTTCCCCCTGGAAGCTCCCTCGTGCG
CTCTCCTGTTCCGACCCTGCCGCTTACCGGATACCTGTCCGCCTTTCTCCCTTCGGGAAGCGTGGCGCTT
TCTCATAGCTCACGCTGTAGGTATCTCAGTTCGGTGTAGGTCGTTCGCTCCAAGCTGGGCTGTGTGCACG
AACCCCCCGTTCAGCCCGACCGCTGCGCCTTATCCGGTAACTATCGTCTTGAGTCCAACCCGGTAAGACA
CGACTTATCGCCACTGGCAGCAGCCACTGGTAACAGGATTAGCAGAGCGAGGTATGTAGGCGGTGCTACA
GAGTTCTTGAAGTGGTGGCCTAACTACGGCTACACTAGAAGAACAGTATTTGGTATCTGCGCTCTGCTGA
AGCCAGTTACCTTCGGAAAAAGAGTTGGTAGCTCTTGATCCGGCAAACAAACCACCGCTGGTAGCGGTGG
TTTTTTTGTTTGCAAGCAGCAGATTACGCGCAGAAAAAAAGGATCTCAAGAAGATCCTTTGATCTTTTCT
ACGGGGTCTGACGCTCAGTGGAACGAAAACTCACGTTAAGGGATTTTGGTCATGAGATTATCAAAAAGGA
TCTTCACCTAGATCCTTTTAAATTAAAAATGAAGTTTTAAATCAATCTAAAGTATATATGAGTAAACTTG
GTCTGACAGTTACCAATGCTTAATCAGTGAGGCACCTATCTCAGCGATCTGTCTATTTCGTTCATCCATA
GTTGCCTGACTCCCCGTCGTGTAGATAACTACGATACGGGAGGGCTTACCATCTGGCCCCAGTGCTGCAA
TGATACCGCGAGACCCACGCTCACCGGCTCCAGATTTATCAGCAATAAACCAGCCAGCCGGAAGGGCCGA
GCGCAGAAGTGGTCCTGCAACTTTATCCGCCTCCATCCAGTCTATTAATTGTTGCCGGGAAGCTAGAGTA
AGTAGTTCGCCAGTTAATAGTTTGCGCAACGTTGTTGCCATTGCTACAGGCATCGTGGTGTCACGCTCGT
CGTTTGGTATGGCTTCATTCAGCTCCGGTTCCCAACGATCAAGGCGAGTTACATGATCCCCCATGTTGTG
CAAAAAAGCGGTTAGCTCCTTCGGTCCTCCGATCGTTGTCAGAAGTAAGTTGGCCGCAGTGTTATCACTC
ATGGTTATGGCAGCACTGCATAATTCTCTTACTGTCATGCCATCCGTAAGATGCTTTTCTGTGACTGGTG
AGTACTCAACCAAGTCATTCTGAGAATAGTGTATGCGGCGACCGAGTTGCTCTTGCCCGGCGTCAATACG
GGATAATACCGCGCCACATAGCAGAACTTTAAAAGTGCTCATCATTGGAAAACGTTCTTCGGGGCGAAAA
CTCTCAAGGATCTTACCGCTGTTGAGATCCAGTTCGATGTAACCCACTCGTGCACCCAACTGATCTTCAG
CATCTTTTACTTTCACCAGCGTTTCTGGGTGAGCAAAAACAGGAAGGCAAAATGCCGCAAAAAAGGGAAT
AAGGGCGACACGGAAATGTTGAATACTCATACTCTTCCTTTTTCAATATTATTGAAGCATTTATCAGGGT
TATTGTCTCATGAGCGGATACATATTTGAATGTATTTAGAAAAATAAACAAATAGGGGTTCCGCGCACAT
TTCCCCGAAAAGTGCCACCTGACGTCGACGGATCGGGAGATCTCCCGATCCCCTATGGTGCACTCTCAGT
ACAATCTGCTCTGATGCCGCATAGTTAAGCCAGTATCTGCTCCCTGCTTGTGTGTTGGAGGTCGCTGAGT
AGTGCGCGAGCAAAATTTAAGCTACAACAAGGCAAGGCTTGACCGACAATTGCATGAAGAATCTGCTTAG
GGTTAGGCGTTTTGCGCTGCTTCGCGATGTACGGGCCAGATATACGCGTTGACATTGATTATTGACTAGT
TATTAATAGTAATCAATTACGGGGTCATTAGTTCATAGCCCATATATGGAGTTCCGCGTTACATAACTTA
CGGTAAATGGCCCGCCTGGCTGACCGCCCAACGACCCCCGCCCATTGACGTCAATAATGACGTATGTTCC
CATAGTAACGCCAATAGGGACTTTCCATTGACGTCAATGGGTGGAGTATTTACGGTAAACTGCCCACTTG
GCAGTACATCAAGTGTATCATATGCCAAGTACGCCCCCTATTGACGTCAATGACGGTAAATGGCCCGCCT
GGCATTATGCCCAGTACATGACCTTATGGGACTTTCCTACTTGGCAGTACATCTACGTATTAGTCATCGC
TATTACCATGGTGATGCGGTTTTGGCAGTACATCAATGGGCGTGGATAGCGGTTTGACTCACGGGGATTT
CCAAGTCTCCACCCCATTGACGTCAATGGGAGTTTGTTTTGGCACCAAAATCAACGGGACTTTCCAAAAT
GTCGTAACAACTCCGCCCCATTGACGCAAATGGGCGGTAGGCGTGTACGGTGGGAGGTCTATATAA
